>Addgene plasmid #91582 | pPN261 | addgene full sequence | sequence record 180737 | Addgene NGS Result
GAGGGCCTATTTCCCATGATTCCTTCATATTTGCATATACGATACAAGGCTGTTAGAGAGATAATTGGAA
TTAATTTGACTGTAAACACAAAGATATTAGTACAAAATACGTGACGTAGAAAGTAATAATTTCTTGGGTA
GTTTGCAGTTTTAAAATTATGTTTTAAAATGGACTATCATATGCTTACCGTAACTTGAAAGTATTTCGAT
TTCTTGGCTTTATATATCTTGTGGAAAGGACGAAACACCGAATTCAAAATGCTGTCAACGGTTTTAGAGC
TAGAAATAGCAAGTTAAAATAAGGCTAGTCCGTTATCAACTTGAAAAAGTGGCACCGAGTCGGTGCTTTT
TTAAGCTTGGCGTAATCATGGTCATAGCTGTTTCCTGTGTGAAATTGTTATCCGCTCACAATTCCACACA
ACATACGAGCCGGAAGCATAAAGTGTAAAGCCTGGGGTGCCTAATGAGTGAGCTAACTCACATTAATTGC
GTTGCGCTCACTGCCCGCTTTCCAGTCGGGAAACCTGTCGTGCCAGCTGCATTAATGAATCGGCCAACGC
GCGGGGAGAGGCGGTTTGCGTATTGGGCGCTCTTCCGCTTCCTCGCTCACTGACTCGCTGCGCTCGGTCG
TTCGGCTGCGGCGAGCGGTATCAGCTCACTCAAAGGCGGTAATACGGTTATCCACAGAATCAGGGGATAA
CGCAGGAAAGAACATGTGAGCAAAAGGCCAGCAAAAGGCCAGGAACCGTAAAAAGGCCGCGTTGCTGGCG
TTTTTCCATAGGCTCCGCCCCCCTGACGAGCATCACAAAAATCGACGCTCAAGTCAGAGGTGGCGAAACC
CGACAGGACTATAAAGATACCAGGCGTTTCCCCCTGGAAGCTCCCTCGTGCGCTCTCCTGTTCCGACCCT
GCCGCTTACCGGATACCTGTCCGCCTTTCTCCCTTCGGGAAGCGTGGCGCTTTCTCATAGCTCACGCTGT
AGGTATCTCAGTTCGGTGTAGGTCGTTCGCTCCAAGCTGGGCTGTGTGCACGAACCCCCCGTTCAGCCCG
ACCGCTGCGCCTTATCCGGTAACTATCGTCTTGAGTCCAACCCGGTAAGACACGACTTATCGCCACTGGC
AGCAGCCACTGGTAACAGGATTAGCAGAGCGAGGTATGTAGGCGGTGCTACAGAGTTCTTGAAGTGGTGG
CCTAACTACGGCTACACTAGAAGAACAGTATTTGGTATCTGCGCTCTGCTGAAGCCAGTTACCTTCGGAA
AAAGAGTTGGTAGCTCTTGATCCGGCAAACAAACCACCGCTGGTAGCGGTGGTTTTTTTGTTTGCAAGCA
GCAGATTACGCGCAGAAAAAAAGGATCTCAAGAAGATCCTTTGATCTTTTCTACGGGGTCTGACGCTCAG
TGGAACGAAAACTCACGTTAAGGGATTTTGGTCATGAGATTATCAAAAAGGATCTTCACCTAGATCCTTT
TAAATTAAAAATGAAGTTTTAAATCAATCTAAAGTATATATGAGTAAACTTGGTCTGACAGTTACCAATG
CTTAATCAGTGAGGCACCTATCTCAGCGATCTGTCTATTTCGTTCATCCATAGTTGCCTGACTCCCCGTC
GTGTAGATAACTACGATACGGGAGGGCTTACCATCTGGCCCCAGTGCTGCAATGATACCGCGAGACCCAC
GCTCACCGGCTCCAGATTTATCAGCAATAAACCAGCCAGCCGGAAGGGCCGAGCGCAGAAGTGGTCCTGC
AACTTTATCCGCCTCCATCCAGTCTATTAATTGTTGCCGGGAAGCTAGAGTAAGTAGTTCGCCAGTTAAT
AGTTTGCGCAACGTTGTTGCCATTGCTACAGGCATCGTGGTGTCACGCTCGTCGTTTGGTATGGCTTCAT
TCAGCTCCGGTTCCCAACGATCAAGGCGAGTTACATGATCCCCCATGTTGTGCAAAAAAGCGGTTAGCTC
CTTCGGTCCTCCGATCGTTGTCAGAAGTAAGTTGGCCGCAGTGTTATCACTCATGGTTATGGCAGCACTG
CATAATTCTCTTACTGTCATGCCATCCGTAAGATGCTTTTCTGTGACTGGTGAGTACTCAACCAAGTCAT
TCTGAGAATAGTGTATGCGGCGACCGAGTTGCTCTTGCCCGGCGTCAATACGGGATAATACCGCGCCACA
TAGCAGAACTTTAAAAGTGCTCATCATTGGAAAACGTTCTTCGGGGCGAAAACTCTCAAGGATCTTACCG
CTGTTGAGATCCAGTTCGATGTAACCCACTCGTGCACCCAACTGATCTTCAGCATCTTTTACTTTCACCA
GCGTTTCTGGGTGAGCAAAAACAGGAAGGCAAAATGCCGCAAAAAAGGGAATAAGGGCGACACGGAAATG
TTGAATACTCATACTCTTCCTTTTTCAATATTATTGAAGCATTTATCAGGGTTATTGTCTCATGAGCGGA
TACATATTTGAATGTATTTAGAAAAATAAACAAATAGGGGTTCCGCGCACATTTCCCCGAAAAGTGCCAC
CTGACGTCTAAGAAACCATTATTATCATGACATTAACCTATAAAAATAGGCGTATCACGAGGCCCTTTCG
TCTCGCGCGTTTCGGTGATGACGGTGAAAACCTCTGACACATGCAGCTCCCGGAGACGGTCACAGCTTGT
CTGTAAGCGGATGCCGGGAGCAGACAAGCCCGTCAGGGCGCGTCAGCGGGTGTTGGCGGGTGTCGGGGCT
GGCTTAACTATGCGGCATCAGAGCAGATTGTACTGAGAGTGCACCATATGCGGTGTGAAATACCGCACAG
ATGCGTAAGGAGAAAATACCGCATCAGGCGCCATTCGCCATTCAGGCTGCGCAACTGTTGGGAAGGGCGA
TCGGTGCGGGCCTCTTCGCTATTACGCCAGCTGGCGAAAGGGGGATGTGCTGCAAGGCGATTAAGTTGGG
TAACGCCAGGGTTTTCCCAGTCACGACGTTGTAAAACGACGGCCAGTGAATTCGAGCTCGGTACCCGGGG
ATCCGTTAATTAA
Features (pLannotate 1.2.2; 13 found; start..end, strand, type, name):
      1..241     +  promoter       U6 promoter: RNA polymerase III promoter for human U6 snRNA
    271..346     +  misc_RNA       gRNA scaffold: guide RNA scaffold for the Streptococcus pyogenes CRISPR/Cas9 system
    395..411     -  protein_bind   lac operator: The lac repressor binds to the lac operator to inhibit transcription in E. coli. This inhibition can be relieved by adding lactose or isopropyl-β-D-thiogalactopyranoside (IPTG). lac repressor encoded by lacI
    419..449     -  promoter       lac promoter: promoter for the E. coli lac operon
    464..485     -  protein_bind   CAP binding site: CAP binding activates transcription in the presence of cAMP. E. coli catabolite activator protein
    498..590     -  CDS            lacI (fragment): lac repressor; lacI; The lac repressor binds to the lac operator to inhibit transcription in E. coli. This inhibition can be relieved by adding lactose or isopropyl-β-D-thiogalactopyranoside (IPTG).
    773..1361    -  rep_origin     ori: high-copy-number ColE1/pMB1/pBR322/pUC origin of replication
   1532..2392    -  CDS            AmpR: β-lactamase; bla; confers resistance to ampicillin, carbenicillin, and related antibiotics
   2393..2497    -  promoter       AmpR promoter: bla
   2592..2627    +  CDS            rop (fragment): Rop protein, which maintains plasmids at low copy number; rop
   2729..2828    +  misc_feature   bom (fragment): basis of mobility region from pBR322
   2834..2991    -  CDS            lacZα (fragment): LacZα fragment of β-galactosidase; lacZ fragment
   2988..3014    +  misc_feature   MCS (fragment): pUC18/19 multiple cloning site
