[The description below was written by a language model from this plasmid's Addgene catalogue record and pLannotate feature annotations shown in this document.]
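Description:
pPN261 is a small (about 3.0 kb) CRISPR guide RNA expression plasmid built on a pUC19 backbone that carries a human U6 promoter cassette. It is propagated in E. coli as a high-copy plasmid from the pUC-type ColE1/pMB1 origin and selected with ampicillin through the β-lactamase (AmpR) gene and its native promoter. The remaining annotated elements are pUC19 remnants rather than functional parts of the payload. These include the lac promoter, operator and CAP binding site, fragments of lacZα, lacI, rop and bom, and a partial multiple cloning site.

The payload is a single-guide RNA targeting the human clusterin gene (CLU, also known as APOJ). A roughly 20-nucleotide spacer was inserted between two BbsI sites, which were destroyed during cloning. This places the spacer in the short gap between the U6 promoter and the Streptococcus pyogenes Cas9 gRNA scaffold in the feature table. The spacer itself is not separately annotated. U6 is an RNA polymerase III promoter suited to producing short, uncapped, non-polyadenylated transcripts, so in human cells it drives a complete sgRNA made of the CLU-specific spacer fused to the Cas9-binding scaffold.

The plasmid encodes no Cas9 and has no mammalian selection marker or reporter, so the nuclease must be supplied separately, for example from a co-delivered construct. The record places pPN261 in a scaled framework for CRISPR editing of human pluripotent stem cells to study genes implicated in psychiatric disease, where it serves as the guide component for editing the CLU locus.
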