Addgene plasmid #91582: pPN261
Purpose: Express sgRNA targeting human CLU
Depositing lab: Lindy Barrett. Depositing organization: Broad Institute. Publication: A Scaled Framework for CRISPR Editing of Human Pluripotent Stem Cells to Study Psychiatric Disease. Hazelbaker DZ, Beccard A, Bara AM, Dabkowski N, Messana A, Mazzucato P, Lam D, Manning D, Eggan K, Barrett LE. Stem Cell Reports. 2017 Oct 10;9(4):1315-1327. doi: 10.1016/j.stemcr.2017.09.006. PubMed 29020615.
Backbone
  Vector backbone: pUC19-U6 promoter
  Vector type: CRISPR
Growth in bacteria
  Bacterial resistance: Ampicillin, 100 μg/mL
  Growth temperature: 37°C
  Growth strain: DH5alpha
  Copy number: High Copy
Gene/Insert
  Gene/Insert name: CLU (alt name: NR_045494.1)
  gRNA/shRNA sequence: AATTCAAAATGCTGTCAACG
  Species: H. sapiens (human)
  Insert size (bp): 21
  Entrez Gene: CLU (a.k.a. AAG4, APO-J, APOJ, CLI, CLU1, CLU2, KUB1, NA1/NA2, SGP-2, SGP2, SP-40, TRPM-2, TRPM2)
  Promoter: U6
  Cloning method: Restriction Enzyme; 5′ cloning site BbsI (destroyed during cloning); 3′ cloning site BbsI (destroyed during cloning)
  Sequencing primers: 5′ M13F (-21)
Terms and licenses: Academic/Nonprofit Terms; Industry Terms: Not Available to Industry
How to cite: pPN261 was a gift from Lindy Barrett (Addgene plasmid # 91582 ; http://n2t.net/addgene:91582 ; RRID:Addgene_91582)
